>Addgene plasmid #158533 | pJG103 | addgene full sequence | sequence record 334043 | Addgene NGS Result
TTGAGATCCTTTTTTTCTGCGCGTAATCTGCTGCTTGCAAACAAAAAAACCACCGCTACCAGCGGTGGTT
TGTTTGCCGGATCAAGAGCTACCAACTCTTTTTCCGAAGGTAACTGGCTTCAGCAGAGCGCAGATACCAA
ATACTGTTCTTCTAGTGTAGCCGTAGTTAGGCCACCACTTCAAGAACTCTGTAGCACCGCCTACATACCT
CGCTCTGCTAATCCTGTTACCAGTGGCTGCTGCCAGTGGCGATAAGTCGTGTCTTACCGGGTTGGACTCA
AGACGATAGTTACCGGATAAGGCGCAGCGGTCGGGCTGAACGGGGGGTTCGTGCACACAGCCCAGCTTGG
AGCGAACGACCTACACCGAACTGAGATACCTACAGCGTGAGCTATGAGAAAGCGCCACGCTTCCCGAAGG
GAGAAAGGCGGACAGGTATCCGGTAAGCGGCAGGGTCGGAACAGGAGAGCGCACGAGGGAGCTTCCAGGG
GGAAACGCCTGGTATCTTTATAGTCCTGTCGGGTTTCGCCACCTCTGACTTGAGCGTCGATTTTTGTGAT
GCTCGTCAGGGGGGCGGAGCCTATGGAAAAACGCCAGCAACGCGGCCTTTTTACGGTTCCTGGCCTTTTG
CTGGCCTTTTGCTCACATGTTCTTTCCTGCGTTATCCCCTGATTCTGTGGATAACCGTATTACCGCCTTT
GAGTGAGCTGATACCGCTCGCCGCAGCCGAACGACCGAGCGCAGCGAGTCAGTGAGCGAGGAAGCGGAAG
AGCGCCCAATACGCAAACCGCCTCTCCCCGCGCGTTGGCCGATTCATTAATGCAGCTGGCACGACAGGTT
TCCCGACTGGAAAGCGGGCAGTGAGCGCAACGCAATTAATGTGAGTTAGCTCACTCATTAGGCACCCCAG
GCTTTACACTTTATGCTTCCGGCTCGTATGTTGTGTGGAATTGTGAGCGGATAACAATTTCACACAGGAA
ACAGCTATGACCATGCTCGAGCCAAGCTCGGCGCGCCATTGGGATGGATCCTCCTCCTCCTCCTGTGCAA
TGACGCGCAACCGACTTCTCATATTGTTCAACAACGGTGTATCCTCCACTACCGCCTCCTCCGGTGCAGT
GACGAGCAACAGACTTCTCGTATTGCTCAACAACGGTGTAACCTCCAGAGCCACCTCCTCCGGTGCAGTG
ACGGGCGACGGACTTCTCGTATTGCTCGACGACGGTGTAGGATCCTCCTCCATCCCAATACGCGTCAATT
CACTGGCCGTCGTTTTACAACGTCGTGACTGGGAAAACCCTGGCGTTACCCAACTTAATCGCCTTGCAGC
ACATCCCCCTTTCGCCAGCTGGCGTAATAGCGAAGAGGCCCGCACCGATCGCCCTTCCCAACAGTTGCGC
AGCCTGAATGGCGAATGGCGCCTGATGCGGTATTTTCTCCTTACGCATCTGTGCGGTATTTCACACCGCA
TATGGTGCACTCTCAGTACAATCTGCTCTGATGCCGCATAGTTAAGCCAGCCCCGACACCCGCCAACACC
CGCTGACGCGCCCTGACGGGCTTGTCTGCTCCCGGCATCCGCTTACAGACAAGCTGTGACCGTCTCCGGG
AGCTGCATGTGTCAGAGGTTTTCACCGTCATCACCGAAACGCGCGAGACGAAAGGGCCTCGTGATACGCC
TATTTTTATAGGTTAATGTCATGATAATAATGGTTTCTTAGACGTCAGGTGGCACTTTTCGGGGAAATGT
GCGCGGAACCCCTATTTGTTTATTTTTCTAAATACATTCAAATATGTATCCGCTCATGAGACAATAACCC
TGATAAATGCTTCAATAATATTGAAAAAGGAAGAGTATGAGCCATATTCAACGGGAAACGTCTTGCTCTA
GGCCGCGATTAAATTCCAACATGGATGCTGATTTATATGGGTATAAATGGGCTCGCGATAATGTCGGGCA
ATCAGGTGCGACAATCTATCGATTGTATGGGAAGCCCGATGCGCCAGAGTTGTTTCTGAAACATGGCAAA
GGTAGCGTTGCCAATGATGTTACAGATGAGATGGTCAGACTAAACTGGCTGACGGAATTTATGCCTCTTC
CGACCATCAAGCATTTTATCCGTACTCCTGATGATGCATGGTTACTCACCACTGCGATCCCTGGGAAAAC
AGCATTCCAGGTATTAGAAGAATATCCTGATTCAGGTGAAAATATTGTTGATGCGCTGGCAGTGTTCCTG
CGCCGGTTGCATTCGATTCCTGTTTGTAATTGTCCTTTTAACAGCGATCGCGTATTTCGTCTCGCTCAGG
CGCAATCACGAATGAATAACGGTTTGGTTGATGCGAGTGATTTTGATGACGAGCGTAATGGCTGGCCTGT
TGAACAAGTCTGGAAAGAAATGCATAAACTTTTGCCATTCTCACCGGATTCAGTCGTCACTCATGGTGAT
TTCTCACTTGATAACCTTATTTTTGACGAGGGGAAATTAATAGGTTGTATTGATGTTGGACGAGTCGGAA
TCGCAGACCGATACCAGGATCTTGCCATCCTATGGAACTGCCTCGGTGAGTTTTCTCCTTCATTACAGAA
ACGGCTTTTTCAAAAATATGGTATTGATAATCCTGATATGAATAAATTGCAGTTTCATTTGATGCTCGAT
GAGTTTTTCTAACTGTCAGACCAAGTTTACTCATATATACTTTAGATTGATTTAAAACTTCATTTTTAAT
TTAAAAGGATCTAGGTGAAGATCCTTTTTGATAATCTCATGACCAAAATCCCTTAACGTGAGTTTTCGTT
CCACTGAGCGTCAGACCCCGTAGAAAAGATCAAAGGATCTTC
Features (pLannotate 1.2.2; 11 found; start..end, strand, type, name):
      1..589     +  rep_origin     ori: high-copy-number ColE1/pMB1/pBR322/pUC origin of replication
    772..864     +  CDS            lacI (fragment): lac repressor; lacI; The lac repressor binds to the lac operator to inhibit transcription in E. coli. This inhibition can be relieved by adding lactose or isopropyl-β-D-thiogalactopyranoside (IPTG).
    877..898     +  protein_bind   CAP binding site: CAP binding activates transcription in the presence of cAMP. E. coli catabolite activator protein
    913..943     +  promoter       lac promoter: promoter for the E. coli lac operon
    951..967     +  protein_bind   lac operator: The lac repressor binds to the lac operator to inhibit transcription in E. coli. This inhibition can be relieved by adding lactose or isopropyl-β-D-thiogalactopyranoside (IPTG). lac repressor encoded by lacI
   1176..1229    -  CDS            mRed7 (fragment): mRed7 is a basic (constitutively fluorescent) red fluorescent protein published in 2016, derived from synthetic construct.
   1258..1415    +  CDS            lacZα (fragment): LacZα fragment of β-galactosidase; lacZ fragment
   1421..1520    -  misc_feature   bom (fragment): basis of mobility region from pBR322
   1622..1657    -  CDS            rop (fragment): Rop protein, which maintains plasmids at low copy number; rop
   1752..1856    +  promoter       AmpR promoter: bla
   1857..2672    +  CDS            KanR: aminoglycoside phosphotransferase; aph(3')-Ia; confers resistance to kanamycin in bacteria or G418 (Geneticin®) in eukaryotes
