[The description below was written by a language model from this plasmid's Addgene catalogue record and pLannotate feature annotations shown in this document.]
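Description:
pJG103 is a small (about 2.8 kb) cloning plasmid built on the commercial gene-synthesis backbone pUC57-Kan. It carries a 216 bp insert encoding three tandem copies of wrmScarlet11. It replicates in E. coli from a high-copy ColE1/pUC-type origin. Selection is with kanamycin, conferred by an aminoglycoside phosphotransferase (aph(3')-Ia) gene that sits directly downstream of a bla-type (AmpR) promoter. The rest of the annotated backbone is typical pUC material: a CAP binding site, lac promoter and lac operator, and a lacZα fragment flanking the cloning region. There are also short remnants of lacI, bom and rop that are not expected to be functional.

wrmScarlet11 is the short eleventh β-strand of a split version of wrmScarlet, a red fluorescent protein adapted for C. elegans. On its own the peptide is non-fluorescent, but it complements the large wrmScarlet1-10 fragment expressed separately to rebuild a fluorescent protein. Placing three copies in tandem should let one tagged protein recruit several complementing fragments, which would give a brighter signal. The automated annotation does not name the insert. It detects only a short reverse-strand match to a related red fluorescent protein (mRed7) between the lac operator and lacZα, which presumably corresponds to part of the repeat array.

The catalogue lists the vector as bacterial expression, but no worm promoter, UTR or other eukaryotic expression element is annotated. This suggests the plasmid mainly stores the repeat sequence or serves as a template for it, for example when preparing repair donors for tagging endogenous C. elegans genes as in the associated split-fluorescent-protein work. The record does not state how the plasmid is meant to be used.
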