Addgene plasmid #158533: pJG103
Purpose: wrmScarlet11 x3 tandem repeats
Depositing lab: Cynthia Kenyon. Depositing organization: Calico Life Sciences LLC. Publication: Split-wrmScarlet and split-sfGFP: tools for faster, easier fluorescent labeling of endogenous proteins in Caenorhabditis elegans. Goudeau J, Sharp CS, Paw J, Savy L, Leonetti MD, York AG, Updike DL, Kenyon C, Ingaramo M. Genetics. 2021 Apr 15;217(4). pii: 6126424. doi: 10.1093/genetics/iyab014. PubMed 33693628.
Backbone
  Vector backbone: pUC57-Kan
  Backbone manufacturer: Genewiz
  Backbone size w/o insert (bp): 2626
  Total vector size (bp): 2842
  Vector type: Bacterial Expression
Growth in bacteria
  Bacterial resistance: Kanamycin, 50 μg/mL
  Growth temperature: 37°C
  Growth strain: DH5alpha
  Copy number: Unknown
Gene/Insert
  Gene/Insert name: wrmScarlet11 x3 tandem repeats
  Species: C. elegans (nematode)
  Insert size (bp): 216
  Cloning method: Unknown
  Sequencing primers: 5′ N/A; 3′ N/A
Terms and licenses: Academic/Nonprofit Terms; Industry Terms: Not Available to Industry
Depositor comments: Please visit https://www.biorxiv.org/content/10.1101/2020.07.02.185249v1 for bioRxiv preprint.
How to cite: pJG103 was a gift from Cynthia Kenyon (Addgene plasmid # 158533 ; http://n2t.net/addgene:158533 ; RRID:Addgene_158533)
