>Addgene plasmid #158533 | pJG103 | depositor partial sequence | sequence record 305939 | wrmScarlet11 x3 tandem repeats with linkers
GGAGGAGGATCCTACACCGTCGTCGAGCAATACGAGAAGTCCGTCGCCCGTCACTGCACCGGAGGAGGTG
GCTCTGGAGGTTACACCGTTGTTGAGCAATACGAGAAGTCTGTTGCTCGTCACTGCACCGGAGGAGGCGG
TAGTGGAGGATACACCGTTGTTGAACAATATGAGAAGTCGGTTGCGCGTCATTGCACAGGAGGAGGAGGA
GGATCC
